Addgene plasmid #194671: pET-51b(+)-Caprola_10
Purpose: Protein production of the split HaloTag based calcium recorder Caprola_10 in bacteria
Depositing lab: Kai Johnsson. Depositing organization: Max Planck Institute for Medical Research. Publication: Recording physiological history of cells with chemical labeling. Huppertz MC, Wilhelm J, Grenier V, Schneider MW, Falt T, Porzberg N, Hausmann D, Hoffmann DC, Hai L, Tarnawski M, Pino G, Slanchev K, Kolb I, Acuna C, Fenk LM, Baier H, Hiblot J, Johnsson K. Science. 2024 Feb 23;383(6685):890-897. doi: 10.1126/science.adg0812. Epub 2024 Feb 22. PubMed 38386755.
Backbone
  Vector backbone: pET-51b(+)
  Backbone size w/o insert (bp): 5100
  Vector type: Bacterial Expression
Growth in bacteria
  Bacterial resistance: Ampicillin, 100 μg/mL
  Growth temperature: 37°C
  Growth strain: DH5alpha
  Copy number: Low Copy
Gene/Insert
  Gene/Insert name: Caprola_10
  Species: Synthetic
  Insert size (bp): 1700
  Promoter: T7
  Tag / fusion protein: Strep-tag (N terminal on insert); His-tag (C terminal on insert)
  Cloning method: Gibson Cloning
Terms and licenses: Academic/Nonprofit Terms; Industry Terms: Not Available to Industry
How to cite: pET-51b(+)-Caprola_10 was a gift from Kai Johnsson (Addgene plasmid # 194671 ; http://n2t.net/addgene:194671 ; RRID:Addgene_194671)
