[The description below was written by a language model from this plasmid's Addgene catalogue record and pLannotate feature annotations shown in this document.]
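Description:
pET-51b(+)-Caprola_10 is a bacterial expression plasmid of about 6.7 kb, built by Gibson cloning into the pET-51b(+) backbone for recombinant production of the synthetic protein Caprola_10, a calcium recorder based on split HaloTag. It replicates from a pBR322-type ColE1 origin. The plasmid also carries the rop gene and the bom region, consistent with its low-copy listing, and it is selected with ampicillin through the β-lactamase gene. An f1 origin is also present, along with short leftover fragments of the tetracycline resistance gene that are backbone remnants rather than functional markers.

Expression is driven by a T7 promoter followed directly by a lac operator and the T7 gene 10 ribosome binding site, and it ends at a T7 terminator. The plasmid-borne lacI gene supplies the repressor, so transcription is held off until IPTG is added in a host that provides T7 RNA polymerase. The annotated open reading frame begins with an N-terminal Strep-tag II. A very short HaloTag fragment follows, then calmodulin, a calmodulin-binding peptide from smooth muscle myosin light chain kinase, and two larger HaloTag fragments. This layout fits a design in which calcium-dependent binding of calmodulin to its peptide controls reassembly of the split HaloTag, and with it the covalent labelling by chloroalkane substrates, although the record does not describe the mechanism in detail. The catalogue lists a C-terminal His-tag, which the feature table does not annotate as such. The small "SET1" hit just before the terminator is probably an annotation artefact in that region. Together, the Strep and His tags allow affinity purification of the full-length protein for in vitro characterisation.
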