Features (pLannotate 1.2.2; 23 found; start..end, strand, type, name):
      9..288     -  CDS            TcR (fragment): tetracycline efflux protein; tet; confers resistance to tetracycline
    314..332     +  promoter       T7 promoter: promoter for bacteriophage T7 RNA polymerase
    333..357     +  protein_bind   lac operator: The lac repressor binds to the lac operator to inhibit transcription in E. coli. This inhibition can be relieved by adding lactose or isopropyl-β-D-thiogalactopyranoside (IPTG). lac repressor encoded by lacI
    372..394     +  RBS            RBS: efficient ribosome binding site from bacteriophage T7 gene 10 (Olins and Rangwala, 1989)
    410..433     +  CDS            Strep-Tag II: peptide that binds Strep-Tactin®, an engineered form of streptavidin
    472..502     +  CDS            HaloTag® (fragment): modified bacterial dehalogenase that forms covalent bonds with chloroalkane derivatives
    507..949     +  CDS            calmodulin (fragment): calcium-binding protein
   1082..1126    +  CDS            calmodulin-binding peptide (fragment): calmodulin-binding peptide from avian smooth muscle myosin light chain kinase
   1142..1561    +  CDS            HaloTag® (fragment): modified bacterial dehalogenase that forms covalent bonds with chloroalkane derivatives
   1607..2020    +  CDS            HaloTag® (fragment): modified bacterial dehalogenase that forms covalent bonds with chloroalkane derivatives
   2089..2106    +  CDS            SET1 (fragment): solubility-enhancement tag derived from T7 phage gene 10B
   2114..2161    +  terminator     T7 terminator: transcription terminator for bacteriophage T7 RNA polymerase
   2198..2653    +  rep_origin     f1 ori (sequence partly withheld): f1 bacteriophage origin of replication; arrow indicates direction of (+) strand synthesis
   2768..3628    -  CDS            AmpR: β-lactamase; bla; confers resistance to ampicillin, carbenicillin, and related antibiotics
   3629..3721    -  promoter       AmpR promoter: bla
   3802..4390    +  rep_origin     ori: high-copy-number ColE1/pMB1/pBR322/pUC origin of replication
   4576..4715    -  misc_feature   bom: basis of mobility region from pBR322
   4817..5008    -  CDS            rop: Rop protein, which maintains plasmids at low copy number; rop
   5025..5405    +  CDS            YPB1_ECOLX: Protein predicted: Swiss-Prot protein existence level 4. From Escherichia coli.
   5467..5531    -  CDS            TcR (fragment): tetracycline efflux protein; tet; confers resistance to tetracycline
   5546..5567    -  protein_bind   CAP binding site: CAP binding activates transcription in the presence of cAMP. E. coli catabolite activator protein
   5580..6662    -  CDS            lacI: lac repressor; lacI; The lac repressor binds to the lac operator to inhibit transcription in E. coli. This inhibition can be relieved by adding lactose or isopropyl-β-D-thiogalactopyranoside (IPTG).
   6663..1       -  promoter       lacI promoter (across the origin): lacI
>Addgene plasmid #194671 | pET-51b(+)-Caprola_10 | addgene full sequence | sequence record 388477 | Addgene NGS Result
CCGGGATCTCGACGCTCTCCCTTATGCGACTCCTGCATTAGGAAGCAGCCCAGTAGTAGGTTGAGGCCGT
TGAGCACCGCCGCCGCAAGGAATGGTGCATGCAAGGAGATGGCGCCCAACAGTCCCCCGGCCACGGGGCC
TGCCACCATACCCACGCCGAAACAAGCGCTCATGAGCCCGAAGTGGCGAGCCCGATCTTCCCCATCGGTG
ATGTCGGCGATATAGGCGCCAGCAACCGCACCTGTGGCGCCGGTGATGCCGGCCACGATGCGTCCGGCGT
AGAGGATCGAGATCGATCTCGATCCCGCGAAATTAATACGACTCACTATAGGGGAATTGTGAGCGGATAA
CAATTCCCCTCTAGAAATAATTTTGTTTAACTTTAAGAAGGAGATATACCATGGCAAGCTGGAGCCACCC
GCAGTTCGAAAAGGGTGCAGATGACGACGACAAGGTACCGCATGGCGGTTCTGCCCGCGAGACCTTCCAG
GCCTTCCGCACCGGTTCTGACCAACTGACTGAAGAGCAGATCGCAGAATTTAAAGAGGCTTTCTCCCTAT
TTGACAAGGACGGGGATGGGACAATAACAACCAAGGAGCTGGGGACGGTGATGCGGTCTCTGGGGCAGAA
CCCCACAGAAGCAGAGCTGCAGGACATGATCAATGAAGTAGATGCCGACGGTGACGGCACAATCGACTTC
CCTGAGTTCCTGACAATGATGGCAAGAAAAATGAAAGACACAGACAGTGAAGAAGAAATTAGAGAAGCGT
TCCGTGTGTTTGATAAGGATGGCAATGGCTACATCAGTGCAGCAGAGCTTCGCCACGTGATGACAAACCT
TGGAGAGAAGTTAACAGATGAAGAGGTTGATGAAATGATCAGGGAAGCAGACATCGATGGGGATGGTCAG
GTAAACTACGAAGAGTTTGTAGTGATGATGACAGCGAAGGAATTCCCTCCTCCTCCGCCACCGCCACCAC
CGCCGCCGCCGCCACCACCACCTCCTCCGCCTCCTCCACCACCACCGCCACCGCCTCCACCACCTGGCGG
CAGCAGGGTCGACTCATCACGTCGTAAGGTCAATAAGACAGGTCACGCACTGAGAGCTATAGGTCGGCTG
AGCTCACTCGAGGGCGGTTCTGACGTCGGCCGCAAGCTGATCATCGATCAGAACGTTTTTATCGAGGGTA
CGCTGCCGATGGGTGTCGTCCGCCCGCTGACTGAAGTCGAGATGGACCATTACCGCGAGCCGTTCCTGAA
TCCTGTTGACCGCGAGCCACTGTGGCGCTTCCCAAACGAGCTGCCAATCGCCGGTGAGCCAGCGAACATC
GTCGCGCTGGTCGAAGAATACATGGACTGGCTGCACCAGTCCCCTGTCCCGAAGCTGCTGTTCTGGGGCA
CCCCAGGCGTTCTGATCCCACCGGCCGAAGCCGCTCGCCTGGCCAAAAGCCTGCCTAACTGCAAGGCTGT
GGACATCGGCCCGGGTCTGAATCTGCTGCAAGAAGACAACCCGGACCTGATCGGCAGCGAGATCGCGCGC
TGGCTGTCTACTCTGGAGATTGGTGGCACCGGTGGCTCTGGCGGTACCGGTGGCTCTGGCGGTTCTATCG
GTACTGGCTTTCCATTCGACCCCCATTATGTGGAAGTCCTGGGCGAGCGCATGCACTACGTCGATGTTGG
TCCGCGCGATGGCACCCCTGTGCTGTTCCTGCACGGTAACCCGACCTCCTCCTACGTGTGGCGCAACATC
ATCCCACATGTTGCACCGACCCATCGCTGCATTGCTCCAGACCTGATCGGTATGGGCAAATCCGACAAAC
CAGACCTGGGTTATTTCTTCGACGACCACGTCCGCTTCATGGATGCCTTCATCGAAGCCCTGGGTCTGGA
AGAGGTCGTCCTGGTCATTCACGACTGGGGCTCCGCTCTGGGTTTCCACTGGGCCAAGCGCAATCCAGAG
CGCGTCAAAGGTATTGCATTTATGGAGTTCATCCGCCCTATCCCGACCTGGGACGAATGGGCTCCGGGCT
TCTCCTCAATTTCCGCTCATCACCACCATCATCACCATCACCACCACTAATTAACCTAGGCTGCTGCCAC
CGCTGAGCAATAACTAGCATAACCCCTTGGGGCCTCTAAACGGGTCTTGAGGGGTTTTTTGCTGAAAGGA
GGAACTATATCCGGATTGGCGAATGGG
[124 nt withheld, positions 2198-2321]
C
[91 nt withheld, positions 2323-2413]
A
[49 nt withheld, positions 2415-2463]
CCTTTGACGTTGGAGTCCACGTTCTTT
[37 nt withheld, positions 2491-2527]
ACCCTATCTCGGTCTATTCTTTTGATTTATAAGGGATTTTGCCGATTTCGGCCTATTGGTTAAAAAATGA
GCTGATTTAACAAAAATTTAACGCGAATTTTAACAAAATATTAACGTTTACAATTTCTGGCGGCACGATG
GCATGAGATTATCAAAAAGGATCTTCACCTAGATCCTTTTAAATTAAAAATGAAGTTTTAAATCAATCTA
AAGTATATATGAGTAAACTTGGTCTGACAGTTACCAATGCTTAATCAGTGAGGCACCTATCTCAGCGATC
TGTCTATTTCGTTCATCCATAGTTGCCTGACTCCCCGTCGTGTAGATAACTACGATACGGGAGGGCTTAC
CATCTGGCCCCAGTGCTGCAATGATACCGCGAGACCCACGCTCACCGGCTCCAGATTTATCAGCAATAAA
CCAGCCAGCCGGAAGGGCCGAGCGCAGAAGTGGTCCTGCAACTTTATCCGCCTCCATCCAGTCTATTAAT
TGTTGCCGGGAAGCTAGAGTAAGTAGTTCGCCAGTTAATAGTTTGCGCAACGTTGTTGCCATTGCTACAG
GCATCGTGGTGTCACGCTCGTCGTTTGGTATGGCTTCATTCAGCTCCGGTTCCCAACGATCAAGGCGAGT
TACATGATCCCCCATGTTGTGCAAAAAAGCGGTTAGCTCCTTCGGTCCTCCGATCGTTGTCAGAAGTAAG
TTGGCCGCAGTGTTATCACTCATGGTTATGGCAGCACTGCATAATTCTCTTACTGTCATGCCATCCGTAA
GATGCTTTTCTGTGACTGGTGAGTACTCAACCAAGTCATTCTGAGAATAGTGTATGCGGCGACCGAGTTG
CTCTTGCCCGGCGTCAATACGTGATAATACCGCGCCACATAGCAGAACTTTAAAAGTGCTCATCATTGGA
AAACGTTCTTCGGGGCGAAAACTCTCAAGGATCTTACCGCTGTTGAGATCCAGTTCGATGTAACCCACTC
GTGCACCCAACTGATCTTCAGCATCTTTTACTTTCACCAGCGTTTCTGGGTGAGCAAAAACAGGAAGGCA
AAATGCCGCAAAAAAGGGAATAAGGGCGACACGGAAATGTTGAATACTCATACTCTTCCTTTTTCAATCA
TGATTGAAGCATTTATCAGGGTTATTGTCTCATGAGCGGATACATATTTGAATGTATTTAGAAAAATAAA
CAAATAGGTCATGACCAAAATCCCTTAACGTGAGTTTTCGTTCCACTGAGCGTCAGACCCCGTAGAAAAG
ATCAAAGGATCTTCTTGAGATCCTTTTTTTCTGCGCGTAATCTGCTGCTTGCAAACAAAAAAACCACCGC
TACCAGCGGTGGTTTGTTTGCCGGATCAAGAGCTACCAACTCTTTTTCCGAAGGTAACTGGCTTCAGCAG
AGCGCAGATACCAAATACTGTCCTTCTAGTGTAGCCGTAGTTAGGCCACCACTTCAAGAACTCTGTAGCA
CCGCCTACATACCTCGCTCTGCTAATCCTGTTACCAGTGGCTGCTGCCAGTGGCGATAAGTCGTGTCTTA
CCGGGTTGGACTCAAGACGATAGTTACCGGATAAGGCGCAGCGGTCGGGCTGAACGGGGGGTTCGTGCAC
ACAGCCCAGCTTGGAGCGAACGACCTACACCGAACTGAGATACCTACAGCGTGAGCTATGAGAAAGCGCC
ACGCTTCCCGAAGGGAGAAAGGCGGACAGGTATCCGGTAAGCGGCAGGGTCGGAACAGGAGAGCGCACGA
GGGAGCTTCCAGGGGGAAACGCCTGGTATCTTTATAGTCCTGTCGGGTTTCGCCACCTCTGACTTGAGCG
TCGATTTTTGTGATGCTCGTCAGGGGGGCGGAGCCTATGGAAAAACGCCAGCAACGCGGCCTTTTTACGG
TTCCTGGCCTTTTGCTGGCCTTTTGCTCACATGTTCTTTCCTGCGTTATCCCCTGATTCTGTGGATAACC
GTATTACCGCCTTTGAGTGAGCTGATACCGCTCGCCGCAGCCGAACGACCGAGCGCAGCGAGTCAGTGAG
CGAGGAAGCGGAAGAGCGCCTGATGCGGTATTTTCTCCTTACGCATCTGTGCGGTATTTCACACCGCAAT
GGTGCACTCTCAGTACAATCTGCTCTGATGCCGCATAGTTAAGCCAGTATACACTCCGCTATCGCTACGT
GACTGGGTCATGGCTGCGCCCCGACACCCGCCAACACCCGCTGACGCGCCCTGACGGGCTTGTCTGCTCC
CGGCATCCGCTTACAGACAAGCTGTGACCGTCTCCGGGAGCTGCATGTGTCAGAGGTTTTCACCGTCATC
ACCGAAACGCGCGAGGCAGCTGCGGTAAAGCTCATCAGCGTGGTCGTGAAGCGATTCACAGATGTCTGCC
TGTTCATCCGCGTCCAGCTCGTTGAGTTTCTCCAGAAGCGTTAATGTCTGGCTTCTGATAAAGCGGGCCA
TGTTAAGGGCGGTTTTTTCCTGTTTGGTCACTGATGCCTCCGTGTAAGGGGGATTTCTGTTCATGGGGGT
AATGATACCGATGAAACGAGAGAGGATGCTCACGATACGGGTTACTGATGATGAACATGCCCGGTTACTG
GAACGTTGTGAGGGTAAACAACTGGCGGTATGGATGCGGCGGGACCAGAGAAAAATCACTCAGGGTCAAT
GCCAGCGCTTCGTTAATACAGATGTAGGTGTTCCACAGGGTAGCCAGCAGCATCCTGCGATGCAGATCCG
GAACATAATGGTGCAGGGCGCTGACTTCCGCGTTTCCAGACTTTACGAAACACGGAAACCGAAGACCATT
CATGTTGTTGCTCAGGTCGCAGACGTTTTGCAGCAGCAGTCGCTTCACGTTCGCTCGCGTATCGGTGATT
CATTCTGCTAACCAGTAAGGCAACCCCGCCAGCCTAGCCGGGTCCTCAACGACAGGAGCACGATCATGCT
AGTCATGCCCCGCGCCCACCGGAAGGAGCTGACTGGGTTGAAGGCTCTCAAGGGCATCGGTCGAGATCCC
GGTGCCTAATGAGTGAGCTAACTTACATTAATTGCGTTGCGCTCACTGCCCGCTTTCCAGTCGGGAAACC
TGTCGTGCCAGCTGCATTAATGAATCGGCCAACGCGCGGGGAGAGGCGGTTTGCGTATTGGGCGCCAGGG
TGGTTTTTCTTTTCACCAGTGAGACGGGCAACAGCTGATTGCCCTTCACCGCCTGGCCCTGAGAGAGTTG
CAGCAAGCGGTCCACGCTGGTTTGCCCCAGCAGGCGAAAATCCTGTTTGATGGTGGTTAACGGCGGGATA
TAACATGAGCTGTCTTCGGTATCGTCGTATCCCACTACCGAGATGTCCGCACCAACGCGCAGCCCGGACT
CGGTAATGGCGCGCATTGCGCCCAGCGCCATCTGATCGTTGGCAACCAGCATCGCAGTGGGAACGATGCC
CTCATTCAGCATTTGCATGGTTTGTTGAAAACCGGACATGGCACTCCAGTCGCCTTCCCGTTCCGCTATC
GGCTGAATTTGATTGCGAGTGATATATTTATGCCAGCCAGCCAGACGCAGACGCGCCGAGACAGAACTTA
ATGGGCCCGCTAACAGCGCGATTTGCTGGTGACCCAATGCGACCAGATGCTCCACGCCCAGTCGCGTACC
GTCTTCATGGGAGAAAATAATACTGTTGATGGGTGTCTGGTCAGAGACATCAAGAAATAACGCCGGAACA
TTAGTGCAGGCAGCTTCCACAGCAATGGCATCCTGGTCATCCAGCGGATAGTTAATGATCAGCCCACTGA
CGCGTTGCGCGAGAAGATTGTGTACCGCCGCTTTACAGGCTTCGACGCCGCTTCGTTCTACCATCGACAC
CACCACGCTGGCACCCAGTTGATCGGCGCGAGATTTAATCGCCGCGACAATTTGCGACGGCGCGTGCAGG
GCCAGACTGGAGGTGGCAACGCCAATCAGCAACGACTGTTTGCCCGCCAGTTGTTGTGCCACGCGGTTGG
GAATGTAATTCAGCTCCGCCATCGCCGCTTCCACTTTTTCCCGCGTTTTCGCAGAAACGTGGCTGGCCTG
GTTCACCACGCGGGAAACGGTCTGATAAGAGACACCGGCATACTCTGCGACATCGTATAACGTTACTGGT
TTCACATTCACCACCCTGAATTGACTCTCTTCCGGGCGCTATCATGCCATACCGCGAAAGGTTTTGCGCC
ATTCGATGGTGT
